>Addgene plasmid #210835 | mTALEAD 16S rRNA-1131T8C | addgene full sequence | sequence record 417221 | Addgene NGS Result
GGCCCTCTAGAGGATCCCCGGCACCCTACTTAGATCAACACATAAAAGTTAGTAAGTGAAGAACCACAAC
AACAACACTAGATTCATCTTCAAGTGTATGTAGGTATAGTAACATGAACAAGAACAGACTCAAGTACAAG
ATCGCATACGAAAATGGAAATGGCAATGTCACTTCCACATAATCAAACACGAATCCTCATATCAACAAGG
CCTGAGATTCTAACTAGCTCATAACAACTTAGCCAATAGTTACTTGAGACTACCAAATGTATGTAGAACT
AAAGACTAAGGGACAGAGAGTTCGTCTAAACAGGTGAATCTAGTCGTTGTTATCTAATAAACAATTCAGC
CCCAAATGCAGAACACACATAGAGCTCTCTATTGATTCAAATTACGATCTGATACTGATAACGTCTAGAT
TTTTAGGGTTAAAGCAATCAATCACCTGACGATTCAAGGTGGTTGGATCATGACGATTCCAGAAAACATC
AAGCAAGCTCTCAAAGCTACACTCTTTGGGATCATACTGAACTCTAACAACCTCGTTATGTCCCGTAGTG
CCAGTACAGACATCCTCGTAACTCGGATTGTGCACGATGCCATGGCTATACCCAACCTCGGTCTTGGTCA
CACCAGGAACTCTCTGGTAAGCTAGCTCCACTCCCCAGAAACAACCGGCGCCAAATTGCGCGAATTGCTG
ACCTGAAGACGGAACATCATCGTCGGGTCCTTGGGCGATTGCGGCGGAAGATGGGTCAGCTTGGGCTTGA
GGACGAGACCCGAATCCGAGTCTGTTGAAAAGGTTGTTCATTGGGGATTTGTATACGGAGATTGGTCGTC
GAGAGGTTTGAGGGAAAGGACAAATGGGTTTGGCTCTGGAGAAAGAGAGTGCGGCTTTAGAGAGAGAATT
GAGAGGTTTAGAGAGAGATGCGGCGGCGATGAGCGGAGGAGAGACGACGAGGACCTGCATTATCAAAGCA
GTGACGTGGTGAAATTTGGAACTTTTAAGAGGCAGATAGATTTATTATTTGTATCCATTTTCTTCATTGT
TCTAGAATGTCGCGGAACAAATTTTAAAACTAAATCCTAAATTTTTCTAATTTTGTTGCCAATAGTGGAT
ATGTGGGCCGTATAGAAGGAATCTATTGAAGGCCCAAACCCATACTGACGAGCCCAAAGGTTCGTTTTGC
GTTTTATGTTTCGGTTCGATGCCAACGCCACATTCTGAGCTAGGCAAAAAACAAACGTGTCTTTGAATAG
ACTCCTCTCGTTAACACATGCAGCGGCTGCATGGTGACGCCATTAACACGTGGCCTACAATTGCATGATG
TCTCCATTGACACGTGACTTCTCGTCTCCTTTCTTAATATATCTAACAAACACTCCTACCTCTTCCAAAA
TATATACACATCTTTTTGATCAATCTCTCATTCAAAATCTCATTCTCTCTAGTAAACAAGAACAAAAAAA
TGGCGGATACAGCTAGAGGAACCCATCACGATATCATCGGCAGAGACCAGTACCCGATGATGGGCCGAGA
CCGAGACCAGTACCAGATGTCCGGACGAGGATCTGACTACTCCAAGTCTAGGCAGATTGCTAAAGCTGCA
ACTGCTGTCACAGCTGGTGGTTCCCTCCTTGTTCTCTCCAGCCTTACCCTTGTTGGAACTGTCATAGCTT
TGACTGTTGCAACACCTCTGCTCGTTATCTTCAGCCCAATCCTTGTCCCGGCTCTCATCACAGTTGCACT
CCTCATCACCGGTTTTCTTTCCTCTGGAGGGTTTGGCATTGCCGCTATAACCGTTTTCTCTTGGATTTAC
AAGTAAGCACACATTTATCATCTTACTTCATAATTTTGTGCAATATGTGCATGCATGTGTTGAGCCAGTA
GCTTTGGATCAATTTTTTTGGTCGAATAACAAATGTAACAATAAGAAATTGCAAATTCTAGGGAACATTT
GGTTAACTAAATACGAAATTTGACCTAGCTAGCTTGAATGTGTCTGTGTATATCATCTATATAGGTAAAA
TGCTTGGTATGATACCTATTGATTGTGAATAGGTACGCAACGGGAGAGCACCCACAGGGATCAGACAAGT
TGGACAGTGCAAGGATGAAGTTGGGAAGCAAAGCTCAGGATCTGAAAGACAGAGCTCAGTACTACGGACA
GCAACATACTGGTGGGGAACATGACCGTGACCGTACTCGTGGTGGCCAGCACACTACTCAAGGGTGGGCG
CGCCGACCCAGCTTTCTTGTACAAAGTGGTGATATCCCGCGGATGGTGAGCAAGGGCGAGGAGCTGTTCA
CCGGGGTGGTGCCCATCCTGGTCGAGCTGGACGGCGACGTAAACGGCCACAAGTTCAGCGTGTCCGGCGA
GGGCGAGGGCGATGCCACCTACGGCAAGCTGACCCTGAAGTTCATCTGCACCACCGGCAAGCTGCCCGTG
CCCTGGCCCACCCTCGTGACCACCCTGACCTACGGCGTGCAGTGCTTCAGCCGCTACCCCGACCACATGA
AGCAGCACGACTTCTTCAAGTCCGCCATGCCCGAAGGCTACGTCCAGGAGCGCACCATCTTCTTCAAGGA
CGACGGCAACTACAAGACCCGCGCCGAGGTGAAGTTCGAGGGCGACACCCTGGTGAACCGCATCGAGCTG
AAGGGCATCGACTTCAAGGAGGACGGCAACATCCTGGGGCACAAGCTGGAGTACAACTACAACAGCCACA
ACGTCTATATCATGGCCGACAAGCAGAAGAACGGCATCAAGGTGAACTTCAAGATCCGCCACAACATCGA
GGACGGCAGCGTGCAGCTCGCCGACCACTACCAGCAGAACACCCCCATCGGCGACGGCCCCGTGCTGCTG
CCCGACAACCACTACCTGAGCACCCAGTCCGCCCTGAGCAAAGACCCCAACGAGAAGCGCGATCACATGG
TCCTGCTGGAGTTCGTGACCGCCGCCGGGATCACTCTCGGCATGGACGAGCTGTACGAACCCGGCATGTT
ACGTCCTGTAGAAACCCCAACCCGTGAAATCAAAAAACTCGACGGCCTGTGGGCATTCAGTCTGGATCGC
GACCGCAAACCGAAGTCGGCGGCTTTTCTGCTGCAAAAACGCTGGACTGGCATGAACTTCGGTGAAAAAC
CGCAGCAGGGAGGCAAACAATGACCATGGCGGCCGGGAGGGCCATGCTAGAGTCCGCAAAAATCACCAGT
CTCTCTCTACAAATCTATCTCTCTCTATTTTTCTCCAGAATAATGTGTGAGTAGTTCCCAGATAAGGGAA
TTAGGGTTCTTATAGGGTTTCGCTCATGTGTTGAGCATATAAGAAACCCTTAGTATGTATTTGTATTTGT
AAAATACTTCTATCAATAAAATTTCTAATTCCTAAAACCAAAATCCAGTGACCTGCAGGCATGCGACCTC
GAATTATCGATCATGAGCGGAGAATTAAGGGAGTCACGTTATGACCCCCGCCGATGACGCGGGACAAGCC
GTTTTACGTTTGGAACTGACAGAACCGCAACGTTGAAGGAGCCACTGAGCCGCGGGTTTCTGGAGTTTAA
TGAGCTAAGCACATACGTCAGAAACCATTATTGCGCGTTCAAAAGTCGCCTAAGGTCACTATCAGCTAGC
AAATATTTCTTGTCAAAAATGCTCCACTGACGTTCCATAAATTCCCCTCGGTATCCAATTAGAGTCTCAT
ATTCACTCTCAACTCGATCGAGGCATGATTGAACAAGATGGATTGCACGCAGGTTCTCCGGCCGCTTGGG
TGGAGAGGCTATTCGGCTATGACTGGGCACAACAGACAATCGGCTGCTCTGATGCCGCCGTGTTCCGGCT
GTCAGCGCAGGGGCGCCCGGTTCTTTTTGTCAAGACCGACCTGTCCGGTGCCCTGAATGAACTCCAAGAC
GAGGCAGCGCGGCTATCGTGGCTGGCCACGACGGGCGTTCCTTGCGCAGCTGTGCTCGACGTTGTCACTG
AAGCGGGAAGGGACTGGCTGCTATTGGGCGAAGTGCCGGGGCAGGATCTCCTGTCATCTCACCTTGCTCC
TGCCGAGAAAGTATCCATCATGGCTGATGCAATGCGGCGGCTGCATACGCTTGATCCGGCTACCTGCCCA
TTCGACCACCAAGCGAAACATCGCATCGAGCGAGCACGTACTCGGATGGAAGCCGGTCTTGTCGATCAGG
ATGATCTGGACGAAGAGCATCAGGGGCTCGCGCCAGCCGAACTGTTCGCCAGGCTCAAGGCGCGGATGCC
CGACGGCGAGGATCTCGTCGTGACCCACGGCGATGCCTGCTTGCCGAATATCATGGTGGAAAATGGCCGC
TTTTCTGGATTCATCGACTGTGGCCGGCTGGGTGTGGCGGACCGCTATCAGGACATAGCGTTGGCTACCC
GTGATATTGCTGAAGAGCTTGGCGGCGAATGGGCTGACCGCTTCCTCGTGCTTTACGGTATCGCCGCTCC
CGATTCGCAGCGCATCGCCTTCTATCGCCTTCTTGACGAGTTCTTCTGAGCGGGACTCTGGGGTTCGGAC
TCTAGCTAGAGTCAAGCAGATCGTTCAAACATTTGGCAATAAAGTTTCTTAAGATTGAATCCTGTTGCCG
GTCTTGCGATGATTATCATATAATTTCTGTTGAATTACGTTAAGCATGTAATAATTAACATGTAATGCAT
GACGTTATTTATGAGATGGGTTTTTATGATTAGAGTCCCGCAATTATACATTTAATACGCGATAGAAAAC
AAAATATAGCGCGCAAACTAGGATAAATTATCGCGCGCGGTGTCATCTATGTTACTAGATCGACCGGCAT
GCAAGCTGATAATTCAATTCGGCGTTAATTCAGTACATTAAAAACGTCCGCAATGTGTTATTAAGTTGTC
TAAGCGTCAATTTGTTTACACCACAATATATCCTGCCACCAGCCAGCCAACAGCTCCCCGACCGGCAGCT
CGGCACAAAATCACCACTCGATACAGGCAGCCCATCAGTCCGGGACGGCGTCAGCGGGAGAGCCGTTGTA
AGGCGGCAGACTTTGCTCATGTTACCGATGCTATTCGGAAGAACGGCAACTAAGCTGCCGGGTTTGAAAC
ACGGATGATCTCGCGGAGGGTAGCATGTTGATTGTAACGATGACAGAGCGTTGCTGCCTGTGATCAATTC
GGGCACGAACCCAGTGGACATAAGCCTGTTCGGTTCGTAAGCTGTAATGCAAGTAGCGTATGCGCTCACG
CAACTGGTCCAGAACCTTGACCGAACGCAGCGGTGGTAACGGCGCAGTGGCGGTTTTCATGGCTTGTTAT
GACTGTTTTTTTGGGGTACAGTCTATGCCTCGGGCATCCAAGCAGCAAGCGCGTTACGCCGTGGGTCGAT
GTTTGATGTTATGGAGCAGCAACGATGTTACGCAGCAGGGCAGTCGCCCTAAAACAAAGTTAAACATCAT
GGGGGAAGCGGTGATCGCCGAAGTATCGACTCAACTATCAGAGGTAGTTGGCGTCATCGAGCGCCATCTC
GAACCGACGTTGCTGGCCGTACATTTGTACGGCTCCGCAGTGGATGGCGGCCTGAAGCCACACAGTGATA
TTGATTTGCTGGTTACGGTGACCGTAAGGCTTGATGAAACAACGCGGCGAGCTTTGATCAACGACCTTTT
GGAAACTTCGGCTTCCCCTGGAGAGAGCGAGATTCTCCGCGCTGTAGAAGTCACCATTGTTGTGCACGAC
GACATCATTCCGTGGCGTTATCCAGCTAAGCGCGAACTGCAATTTGGAGAATGGCAGCGCAATGACATTC
TTGCAGGTATCTTCGAGCCAGCCACGATCGACATTGATCTGGCTATCTTGCTGACAAAAGCAAGAGAACA
TAGCGTTGCCTTGGTAGGTCCAGCGGCGGAGGAACTCTTTGATCCGGTTCCTGAACAGGATCTATTTGAG
GCGCTAAATGAAACCTTAACGCTATGGAACTCGCCGCCCGACTGGGCTGGCGATGAGCGAAATGTAGTGC
TTACGTTGTCCCGCATTTGGTACAGCGCAGTAACCGGCAAAATCGCGCCGAAGGATGTCGCTGCCGACTG
GGCAATGGAGCGCCTGCCGGCCCAGTATCAGCCCGTCATACTTGAAGCTAGACAGGCTTATCTTGGACAA
GAAGAAGATCGCTTGGCCTCGCGCGCAGATCAGTTGGAAGAATTTGTCCACTACGTGAAAGGCGAGATCA
CCAAGGTAGTCGGCAAATAATGTCTAGCTAGAAATTCGTTCAAGCCGACGCCGCTTCGCGGCGCGGCTTA
ACTCAAGCGTTAGATGCACTAAGCACATAATTGCTCACAGCCAAACTATCAGGTCAAGTCTGCTTTTATT
ATTTTTAAGCGTGCATAATAAGCCCTACACAAATTGGGAGATATATCATGCATGACCAAAATCCCTTAAC
GTGAGTTTTCGTTCCACTGAGCGTCAGACCCCGTAGAAAAGATCAAAGGATCTTCTTGAGATCCTTTTTT
TCTGCGCGTAATCTGCTGCTTGCAAACAAAAAAACCACCGCTACCAGCGGTGGTTTGTTTGCCGGATCAA
GAGCTACCAACTCTTTTTCCGAAGGTAACTGGCTTCAGCAGAGCGCAGATACCAAATACTGTCCTTCTAG
TGTAGCCGTAGTTAGGCCACCACTTCAAGAACTCTGTAGCACCGCCTACATACCTCGCTCTGCTAATCCT
GTTACCAGTGGCTGCTGCCAGTGGCGATAAGTCGTGTCTTACCGGGTTGGACTCAAGACGATAGTTACCG
GATAAGGCGCAGCGGTCGGGCTGAACGGGGGGTTCGTGCACACAGCCCAGCTTGGAGCGAACGACCTACA
CCGAACTGAGATACCTACAGCGTGAGCTATGAGAAAGCGCCACGCTTCCCGAAGGGAGAAAGGCGGACAG
GTATCCGGTAAGCGGCAGGGTCGGAACAGGAGAGCGCACGAGGGAGCTTCCAGGGGGAAACGCCTGGTAT
CTTTATAGTCCTGTCGGGTTTCGCCACCTCTGACTTGAGCGTCGATTTTTGTGATGCTCGTCAGGGGGGC
GGAGCCTATGGAAAAACGCCAGCAACGCGGCCTTTTTACGGTTCCTGGCCTTTTGCTGGCCTTTTGCTCA
CATGTTCTTTCCTGCGTTATCCCCTGATTCTGTGGATAACCGTATTACCGCCTTTGAGTGAGCTGATACC
GCTCGCCGCAGCCGAACGACCGAGCGCAGCGAGTCAGTGAGCGAGGAAGCGGAAGAGCGCCTGATGCGGT
ATTTTCTCCTTACGCATCTGTGCGGTATTTCACACCGCATATGGTGCACTCTCAGTACAATCTGCTCTGA
TGCCGCATAGTTAAGCCAGTATACACTCCGCTATCGCTACGTGACTGGGTCATGGCTGCGCCCCGACACC
CGCCAACACCCGCTGACGCGCCCTGACGGGCTTGTCTGCTCCCGGCATCCGCTTACAGACAAGCTGTGAC
CGTCTCCGGGAGCTGCATGTGTCAGAGGTTTTCACCGTCATCACCGAAACGCGCGAGGCAGGGTGCCTTG
ATGTGGGCGCCGGCGGTCGAGTGGCGACGGCGCGGCTTGTCCGCGCCCTGGTAGATTGCCTGGCCGTAGG
CCAGCCATTTTTGAGCGGCCAGCGGCCGCGATAGGCCGACGCGAAGCGGCGGGGCGTAGGGAGCGCAGCG
ACCGAAGGGTAGGCGCTTTTTGCAGCTCTTCGGCTGTGCGCTGGCCAGACAGTTATGCACAGGCCAGGCG
GGTTTTAAGAGTTTTAATAAGTTTTAAAGAGTTTTAGGCGGAAAAATCGCCTTTTTTCTCTTTTATATCA
GTCACTTACATGTGTGACCGGTTCCCAATGTACGGCTTTGGGTTCCCAATGTACGGGTTCCGGTTCCCAA
TGTACGGCTTTGGGTTCCCAATGTACGTGCTATCCACAGGAAAGAGACCTTTTCGACCTTTTTCCCCTGC
TAGGGCAATTTGCCCTAGCATCTGCTCCGTACATTAGGAACCGGCGGATGCTTCGCCCTCGATCAGGTTG
CGGTAGCGCATGACTAGGATCGGGCCAGCCTGCCCCGCCTCCTCCTTCAAATCGTACTCCGGCAGGTCAT
TTGACCCGATCAGCTTGCGCACGGTGAAACAGAACTTCTTGAACTCTCCGGCGCTGCCACTGCGTTCGTA
GATCGTCTTGAACAACCATCTGGCTTCTGCCTTGCCTGCGGCGCGGCGTGCCAGGCGGTAGAGAAAACGG
CCGATGCCGGGATCGATCAAAAAGTAATCGGGGTGAACCGTCAGCACGTCCGGGTTCTTGCCTTCTGTGA
TCTCGCGGTACATCCAATCAGCTAGCTCGATCTCGATGTACTCCGGCCGCCCGGTTTCGCTCTTTACGAT
CTTGTAGCGGCTAATCAAGGCTTCACCCTCGGATACCGTCACCAGGCGGCCGTTCTTGGCCTTCTTCGTA
CGCTGCATGGCAACGTGCGTGGTGTTTAACCGAATGCAGGTTTCTACCAGGTCGTCTTTCTGCTTTCCGC
CATCGGCTCGCCGGCAGAACTTGAGTACGTCCGCAACGTGTGGACGGAACACGCGGCCGGGCTTGTCTCC
CTTCCCTTCCCGGTATCGGTTCATGGATTCGGTTAGATGGGAAACCGCCATCAGTACCAGGTCGTAATCC
CACACACTGGCCATGCCGGCCGGCCCTGCGGAAACCTCTACGTGCCCGTCTGGAAGCTCGTAGCGGATCA
CCTCGCCAGCTCGTCGGTCACGCTTCGACAGACGGAAAACGGCCACGTCCATGATGCTGCGACTATCGCG
GGTGCCCACGTCATAGAGCATCGGAACGAAAAAATCTGGTTGCTCGTCGCCCTTGGGCGGCTTCCTAATC
GACGGCGCACCGGCTGCCGGCGGTTGCCGGGATTCTTTGCGGATTCGATCAGCGGCCGCTTGCCACGATT
CACCGGGGCGTGCTTCTGCCTCGATGCGTTGCCGCTGGGCGGCCTGCGCGGCCTTCAACTTCTCCACCAG
GTCATCACCCAGCGCCGCGCCGATTTGTACCGGGCCGGATGGTTTGCGACCGCTCACGCCGATTCCTCGG
GCTTGGGGGTTCCAGTGCCATTGCAGGGCCGGCAGACAACCCAGCCGCTTACGCCTGGCCAACCGCCCGT
TCCTCCACACATGGGGCATTCCACGGCGTCGGTGCCTGGTTGTTCTTGATTTTCCATGCCGCCTCCTTTA
GCCGCTAAAATTCATCTACTCATTTATTCATTTGCTCATTTACTCTGGTAGCTGCGCGATGTATTCAGAT
AGCAGCTCGGTAATGGTCTTGCCTTGGCGTACCGCGTACATCTTCAGCTTGGTGTGATCCTCCGCCGGCA
ACTGAAAGTTGACCCGCTTCATGGCTGGCGTGTCTGCCAGGCTGGCCAACGTTGCAGCCTTGCTGCTGCG
TGCGCTCGGACGGCCGGCACTTAGCGTGTTTGTGCTTTTGCTCATTTTCTCTTTACCTCATTAACTCAAA
TGAGTTTTGATTTAATTTCAGCGGCCAGCGCCTGGACCTCGCGGGCAGCATCGCCCTCGGGTTCTGATTC
AAGAACGGTTGTGCCGGCGGCGGCAGTGCCTGGGTAGCTCACGCGCTGCGTGATACGGGACTCAAGAATG
GGCAGCTCGTACCCGGCCAGCGCCTCGGCAACCTCACCGCCGATGCGCGTGCCTTTGATCGCCCGCGACA
CGACAAAGGCCGCTTGTAGCCTTCCATCCGTGACCTCAATGCGCTGCTTAACCAGCTCCACCAGGTCGGC
GGTGGCCCATATGTCGTAAGGGCTTGGCTGCACCGGAATCAGCACGAAGTCGGCTGCCTTGATCGCGGAC
ACAGCCAAGTCCGCCGCCTGGGGCGCTCCGTCGATCACTACGAAGTCGCGCCGGCCGATGGCCTTCACGT
CGCGGTCAATCGTCGGGCGGTCGATGCCGACAACGGTTAGCGGTTGATCTTCCCGCACGGCCGCCCAATC
GCGGGCACTGCCCTGGGGATCGGAATCGACTAACAGAACATCGGCCCCGGCGAGTTGCAGGGCGCGGGCT
AGATGGGTTGCGATGGTCGTCTTGCCTGACCCGCCTTTCTGGTTAAGTACAGCGATAACCTTCATGCGTT
CCCCTTGCGTATTTGTTTATTTACTCATCGCATCATATACGCAGCGACCGCATGACGCAAGCTGTTTTAC
TCAAATACACATCACCTTTTTAGACGGCGGCGCTCGGTTTCTTCAGCGGCCAAGCTGGCCGGCCAGGCCG
CCAGCTTGGCATCAGACAAACCGGCCAGGATTTCATGCAGCCGCACGGTTGAGACGTGCGCGGGCGGCTC
GAACACGTACCCGGCCGCGATCATCTCCGCCTCGATCTCTTCGGTAATGAAAAACGGTTCGTCCTGGCCG
TCCTGGTGCGGTTTCATGCTTGTTCCTCTTGGCGTTCATTCTCGGCGGCCGCCAGGGCGTCGGCCTCGGT
CAATGCGTCCTCACGGAAGGCACCGCGCCGCCTGGCCTCGGTGGGCGTCACTTCCTCGCTGCGCTCAAGT
GCGCGGTACAGGGTCGAGCGATGCACGCCAAGCAGTGCAGCCGCCTCTTTCACGGTGCGGCCTTCCTGGT
CGATCAGCTCGCGGGCGTGCGCGATCTGTGCCGGGGTGAGGGTAGGGCGGGGGCCAAACTTCACGCCTCG
GGCCTTGGCGGCCTCGCGCCCGCTCCGGGTGCGGTCGATGATTAGGGAACGCTCGAACTCGGCAATGCCG
GCGAACACGGTCAACACCATGCGGCCGGCCGGCGTGGTGGTGTCGGCCCACGGCTCTGCCAGGCTACGCA
GGCCCGCGCCGGCCTCCTGGATGCGCTCGGCAATGTCCAGTAGGTCGCGGGTGCTGCGGGCCAGGCGGTC
TAGCCTGGTCACTGTCACAACGTCGCCAGGGCGTAGGTGGTCAAGCATCCTGGCCAGCTCCGGGCGGTCG
CGCCTGGTGCCGGTGATCTTCTCGGAAAACAGCTTGGTGCAGCCGGCCGCGTGCAGTTCGGCCCGTTGGT
TGGTCAAGTCCTGGTCGTCGGTGCTGACGCGGGCATAGCCCAGCAGGCCAGCGGCGGCGCTCTTGTTCAT
GGCGTAATGTCTCCGGTTCTAGTCGCAAGTATTCTACTTTATGCGACTAAAACACGCGACAAGAAAACGC
CAGGAAAAGGGCAGGGCGGCAGCCTGTCGCGTAACTTAGGACTTGTGCGACATGTCGTTTTCAGAAGACG
GCTGCACTGAACGTCAGAAGCCGACTGCACTATAGCAGCGGAGGGGTTGGATCAAAGTACTTTAAAGTAC
TTTAAAGTACTTTAAAGTACTTTGATCCCGAGGGGAACCCTGTGGTTGGCATGCACATACAAATGGACGA
ACGGATAAACCTTTTCACGCCCTTTTAAATATCCGATTATTCTAATAAACGCTCTTTTCTCTTAGGTTTA
CCCGCCAATATATCCTGTCAAACACTGATAGTTTAAACTGAAGGCGGGAAACGACAATCTGATCCAAGCT
CAAGCTAAGCTCTCAACTTTTGATTCGCTATTTGCAGTGCACCTGTGGCGTTCATCACATCTTTTGTGAC
ACTGTTTGCACTGGTCATTGCTATTACAAAGGACCTTCCTGATGTTGAAGGAGATCGAAAGTAAGTAACT
GCACGCATAACCATTTTCTTTCCGCTCTTTGGCTCAATCCATTTGACAGTCAAAGACAATGTTTAACCAG
CTCCGTTTGATATATTGTCTTTATGTGTTTGTTCAAGCATGTTTAGTTAATCATGCCTTTGATTGATCTT
GAATAGGTTCCAAATATCAACCCTGGCAACAAAACTTGGAGTGAGAAACATTGCATTCCTCGGTTCTGGA
CTTCTGCTAGTAAATTATGTTTCAGCCATATCACTAGCTTTCTACATGCCTCAGGTGAATTCATCTATTT
CCGTCTTAACTATTTCGGTTAATTAAAGCACGAACACCATTACTGCATGTAGAAGCTTGATAAACTATCG
CCACCAATTTATTTTTGTTGCGATATTGTTACTTTCCTCAGTATGCAGCTTTGAAAAGACCAACCCTCTT
ATCCTTTAACAATGAACAGGTTTTTAGAGGTAGCTTGATGATTCCTGCACATGTGATCTTGGCTTCAGGC
TTAATTTTCCAGGTAAAGCATTATGAGATACTCTTATATCTCTTACATACTTTTGAGATAATGCACAAGA
ACTTCATAACTATATGCTTTAGTTTCTGCATTTGACACTGCCAAATTCATTAATCTCTAATATCTTTGTT
GTTGATCTTTGGTAGACATGGGTACTAGAAAAAGCAAACTACACCAAGGTAAAATACTTTTGTACAAACA
TAAACTCGTTATCACGGAACATCAATGGAGTGTATATCTAACGGAGTGTAGAAACATTTGATTATTGCAG
GAAGCTATCTCAGGATATTATCGGTTTATATGGAATCTCTTCTACGCAGAGTATCTGTTATTCCCCTTCC
TCTAGCTTTCAATTTCATGGTGAGGATATGCAGTTTTCTTTGTATATCATTCTTCTTCTTCTTTGTAGCT
TGGAGTCAAAATCGGTTCCTTCATGTACATACATCAAGGATATGTCCTTCTGAATTTTTATATCTTGCAA
TAAAAATGCTTGTACCAATTGAAACACCAGCTTTTTGAGTTCTATGATCACTGACTTGGTTCTAACCAAA
AAAAAAAAAATGTTTAATTTACATATCTAAAAGTAGGTTTAGGGAAACCTAAACAGTAAAATATTTGTAT
ATTATTCGAATTTCACTCATCATAAAAACTTAAATTGCACCATAAAATTTTGTTTTACTATTAATGATGT
AATTTGTGTAACTTAAGATAAAAATAATATTCCGTAAGTTAACCGGCTAAAACCACGTATAAACCAGGGA
ACCTGTTAAACCGGTTCTTTACTGGATAAAGAAATGAAAGCCCATGTAGACAGCTCCATTAGAGCCCAAA
CCCTAAATTTCTCATCTATATAAAAGGAGTGACATTAGGGTTTTTGTTCGTCCTCTTAAAGCTTCTCGTT
TTCTCTGCCGTCTCTCTCATTCGCGCGACGCAAACGATCTTCAGGTGATCTTCTTTCTCCAAATCCTCTC
TCATAACTCTGATTTCGTACTTGTGTATTTGAGCTCACGCTCTGTTTCTCTCACCACAGCCATGGATTCA
CAGCTAGTCTTGTCTCTGAAGCTGAATCCAAGCTTCACTCCTCTTTCTCCTCTCTTCCCTTTCACTCCAT
GTTCTTCTTTTTCGCCGTCGCTCCGGTTTTCTTCTTGCTACTCCCGCCGCCTCTATTCTCCGGTTACCGT
CTACGCCGCGAAGGCTAGTGATATCACAAGTTTGTACAAAAAAGCAGGCTTTTACCCATACGATGTTCCA
GATTACGCTGATATCGCCGATCTACGCACGCTCGGCTACAGCCAGCAGCAACAGGAGAAGATCAAACCGA
AGGTTCGTTCGACAGTGGCGCAGCACCACGAGGCACTGGTCGGCCACGGGTTTACACACGCGCACATCGT
TGCGTTAAGCCAACACCCGGCAGCGTTAGGGACCGTCGCTGTCAAGTATCAGGACATGATCGCAGCGTTG
CCAGAGGCGACACACGAAGCGATCGTTGGCGTCGGCAAACAGTGGTCCGGCGCACGCGCTCTGGAGGCCT
TGCTCACGGTGGCGGGAGAGTTGAGAGGTCCACCGTTACAGTTGGACACAGGCCAACTTCTCAAGATTGC
AAAACGTGGCGGCGTGACCGCAGTGGAGGCAGTGCATGCATGGCGCAATGCACTGACGGGTGCCCCGCTC
AACCTGACCCCAGACCAAGTTGTCGCGATTGCAAGCAACAACGGAGGCAAACAAGCCTTAGAAACAGTCC
AGAGATTGTTGCCGGTGCTGTGCCAAGACCACGGCCTGACCCCGGAACAGGTGGTTGCAATCGCGTCACA
CGATGGGGGAAAGCAGGCCCTAGAAACCGTTCAGCGACTCCTGCCCGTCCTGTGCCAGGCCCACGGCCTG
ACCCCGGACCAGGTGGTTGCAATCGCGTCACACGATGGGGGAAAGCAGGCCCTAGAAACCGTTCAGCGAC
TCCTGCCCGTCCTGTGCCAGGCCCACGGCCTGACCCCAGCCCAAGTTGTCGCGATTGCAAGCAACAACGG
AGGCAAACAAGCCTTAGAAACAGTCCAGAGATTGTTGCCGGTGCTGTGCCAAGACCACGGCCTGACCCCA
GACCAAGTTGTCGCGATTGCAAGCAACAACGGAGGCAAACAAGCCTTAGAAACAGTCCAGAGATTGTTGC
CGGTGCTGTGCCAAGACCACGGCCTGACCCCCGAACAGGTTGTCGCTATTGCTAGTAACGGCGGAGGCAA
ACAGGCGCTGGAAACAGTTCAGCGCCTCTTGCCGGTCTTGTGTCAGGCCCACGGCCTGACCCCAGACCAA
GTTGTCGCGATTGCAAGCAACAACGGAGGCAAACAAGCCTTAGAAACAGTCCAGAGATTGTTGCCTGTGC
TGTGCCAAGCCCACGGCCTGACCCCAGCCCAGGTTGTGGCCATCGCCAGCAACATAGGTGGCAAGCAGGC
CCTCGAAACCGTCCAGAGACTGTTACCGGTTCTCTGCCAGGACCACGGCCTGACCCCCGACCAGGTTGTC
GCTATTGCTAGTAACGGCGGAGGCAAACAGGCGCTGGAAACAGTTCAGCGCCTCTTGCCGGTCTTGTGTC
AGGACCACGGCCTGACCCCAGAACAGGTTGTGGCCATCGCCAGCAACATAGGTGGCAAGCAGGCCCTCGA
AACCGTCCAGAGACTGTTACCGGTTCTCTGCCAGGCCCACGGCCTGACCCCAGACCAGGTTGTGGCCATC
GCCAGCAACATAGGTGGCAAGCAGGCCCTCGAAACCGTCCAGAGACTGTTACCGGTTCTCTGCCAGGCCC
ACGGCCTGACCCCAGCCCAAGTTGTCGCGATTGCAAGCAACAACGGAGGCAAACAAGCCTTAGAAACAGT
CCAGAGATTGTTGCCGGTGCTGTGCCAAGACCACGGCCTGACCCCGGACCAGGTGGTTGCAATCGCGTCA
CACGATGGGGGAAAGCAGGCCCTAGAAACCGTTCAGCGACTCCTGCCCGTCCTGTGCCAGGACCACGGCC
TGACCCCGGAACAGGTGGTTGCAATCGCGTCACACGATGGGGGAAAGCAGGCCCTAGAAACCGTTCAGCG
ACTCCTGCCCGTCCTGTGCCAGGCCCACGGCCTGACCCCAGACCAAGTTGTCGCGATTGCAAGCAACAAC
GGAGGCAAACAAGCCTTAGAAACAGTCCAGAGATTGTTGCCTGTGCTGTGCCAAGCCCACGGCCTGACCC
CTGAGCAGGTAGTGGCTATTGCATCCAACAACGGGGGCAGACCCGCACTGGAGTCAATTGTTGCCCAGTT
ATCTCGCCCTGATCCGGCGTTGGCCGCGTTGACCAACGACCACCTCGTCGCCTTGGCCTGCCTCGGCGGG
CGTCCTGCGCTGGATGCAGTGAAAAAGGGATTGGGGGGGTCTGGATCGTATGCTTTAGGACCGTATCAGA
TCTCAAGTGAAGTCGAGTTTTCGCATGAGTACTGGATGAGACATGCGTTGACGTTAGCCAAACGTGCAAG
AGATGAGAGAGAAGTACCTGTTGGAGCTGTGTTGGTCCTCAACAATCGCGTAATTGGAGAAGGCTGGAAT
AGAGCCATAGGTCTTCACGATCCAACAGCCCATGCAGAGATCATGGCTCTCAGACAAGGAGGTCTTGTTA
TGCAGAATTACCGTCTGATAGATGCAACGTTGTATGTGACCTTTGAGCCTTGTGTTATGTGTGCAGGCGC
GATGATCCACTCTCGGATTGGACGTGTAGTATTTGGAGTGCGAAACAGCAAAAGGGGTGCTGCTGGTTCT
CTGATGAATGTCCTTAACTATCCGGGTATGAACCATAGGGTGGAAATCACAGAGGGCATTCTAGCTGACG
AATGTGCTGCTTTGCTTTGCGACTTCTACCGAATGCCTAGACAGGTGTTCAATGCACAGAAGAAAGCGCA
AAGCTCGATCAACCTCGTTGGATCAGGGTCTTATGCTCTTGGACCCTATCAGATTTCAGCGCCTCAATTA
CCGGCTTATAATGGGCAAACAGTTGGAACCTTCTACTATGTCAACGATGCTGGTGGTCTTGAGAGTAAGG
TGTTTTCATCAGGAGGTCCAACTCCATACCCAAACTACGCTAATGCAGGGCATGTTGCAGGACAATCTGC
TTTGTTCATGAGGGATAATGGGATAAGTGAAGGGCTAGTCTTCCACAACAATCCGGAAGGAACTTGCGGT
TTTTGCGTGAACATGACTGAAACTCTCTTACCTGAGAATGCCAAGATGACTGTTGTTCCTCCAGAAGGCG
CTATTCCCGTTAAACGGGGAGCAACTGGTGAGACAAAGGTTTTTACCGGCAACTCCAATTCCCCAAAATC
TCCTACAAAGGGAGGTTGTTGATAACTCGAGCGATCCTCTAGAACCCAGCTTTCTTGTACAAAGTGGTGA
TATCCCGCGGCCATGCTAGAGTCCGCAAAAATCACCAGTCTCTCTCTACAAATCTATCTCTCTCTATTTT
TCTCCAGAATAATGTGTGAGTAGTTCCCAGATAAGGGAATTAGGGTTCTTATAGGGTTTCGCTCATGTGT
TGAGCATATAAGAAACCCTTAGTATGTATTTGTATTTGTAAAATACTTCTATCAATAAAATTTCTAATTC
CTAAAACCAAAATCCAGTGACCTGCAGGCATGCGACGTCG
Features (pLannotate 1.2.2; 34 found; start..end, strand, type, name):
    446..970     -  CDS            MSR4 (fragment): MSRA4_ARATH - Also known as PMSR, PMSR4. Experimental evidence at protein level: Swiss-Prot protein existence level 1. Catalyzes the reduction of methionine sulfoxide (MetSO) to methionine in proteins. Plays a protective role against oxidative stress by restoring activity to proteins that have been inactivated by methionine oxidation. Prevents the methionine sulfoxidation of the heat shock protein HSP21 and its subsequent inactivation. MSRA family specifically reduces the MetSO S-enantiomer. From Arabidopsis thaliana (Mouse-ear cress).
   1512..2228    +  CDS            OLEO2_BRANA: Experimental evidence at protein level: Swiss-Prot protein existence level 1. May have a structural role to stabilize the lipid body during desiccation of the seed by preventing coalescence of the oil. Probably interacts with both lipid and phospholipid moieties of lipid bodies. May also provide recognition signals for specific lipase anchorage in lipolysis during seedling growth. From Brassica napus (Rape).
   2246..2270    -  protein_bind   attB2: mutant version of attB; recombination site for the Gateway® BP reaction BP Clonase™
   2283..2996    +  CDS            EGFP: EGFP is a basic (constitutively fluorescent) green fluorescent protein published in 1996, derived from Aequorea victoria. It is reported to be a rapidly-maturing weak dimer with moderate acid sensitivity.
   3006..3082    +  CDS            GUS (fragment): β-glucuronidase; uidA (or gusA) from E. coli
   3077..3173    +  CDS            GUS (fragment): β-glucuronidase; uidA (or gusA) from E. coli
   3250..3409    +  polyA_signal   CaMV poly(A) signal (fragment): cauliflower mosaic virus polyadenylation signal
   3522..3701    +  promoter       NOS promoter: nopaline synthase promoter
   3735..4526    +  CDS            neo: KKA2_KLEPN - Also known as kan, nptII. Experimental evidence at protein level: Swiss-Prot protein existence level 1. Resistance to kanamycin, neomycin, paromomycin, ribostamycin, butirosin and gentamicin B. From Klebsiella pneumoniae.
   4569..4821    +  terminator     NOS terminator: nopaline synthase terminator and poly(A) signal
   4914..4938    -  misc_feature   LB T-DNA repeat: left border repeat from nopaline C58 T-DNA
   5197..5220    +  promoter       Pc promoter (fragment): intI1 (promoter lies within the coding sequence); class 1 integron promoter
   5396..5452    +  CDS            GmR (fragment): gentamycin acetyltransferase; aacC1; confers resistance to gentamycin
   5463..6250    +  CDS            SmR (fragment): aminoglycoside adenylyltransferase (Murphy, 1985); aadA; confers resistance to spectinomycin and streptomycin
   6496..7084    +  rep_origin     ori: high-copy-number ColE1/pMB1/pBR322/pUC origin of replication
   7270..7410    -  misc_feature   bom: basis of mobility region from pBR322
   7512..7551    -  CDS            rop (fragment): Rop protein, which maintains plasmids at low copy number; rop
   7754..7948    -  rep_origin     pVS1 oriV: origin of replication for the Pseudomonas plasmid pVS1 (Heeb et al., 2000)
   8014..9087    -  CDS            pVS1 RepA: replication protein from the Pseudomonas plasmid pVS1 (Heeb et al., 2000)
   9516..10145   -  CDS            pVS1 StaA: stability protein from the Pseudomonas plasmid pVS1 (Heeb et al., 2000)
  10705..11106   -  CDS            Y4CG_SINFN (fragment): Protein inferred from homology: Swiss-Prot protein existence level 3. From Sinorhizobium fredii (strain NBRC 101917 / NGR234).
  11476..11500   -  misc_feature   RB T-DNA repeat: right border repeat from nopaline C58 T-DNA
  11586..11957   +  CDS            HST (fragment): HSTC_ARATH - Also known as HPT2, VTE2-2. Experimental evidence at protein level: Swiss-Prot protein existence level 1. Involved in the synthesis of plastoquinone-9. Can use both homogentisic acid and 2,5-dihydroxyphenylacetic acid gamma-lactone as prenyl acceptors, and solanesyl diphosphate > farnesyl diphosphate > geranylgeranyl diphosphate >> phytyl diphosphate as prenyl donors. Do not catalyze the decardoxylation of homogentisate uncoupled from prenylation. From Arabidopsis thaliana (Mouse-ear cress).
  12109..12192   +  CDS            HST (fragment): HSTC_ARATH - Also known as HPT2, VTE2-2. Experimental evidence at protein level: Swiss-Prot protein existence level 1. Involved in the synthesis of plastoquinone-9. Can use both homogentisic acid and 2,5-dihydroxyphenylacetic acid gamma-lactone as prenyl acceptors, and solanesyl diphosphate > farnesyl diphosphate > geranylgeranyl diphosphate >> phytyl diphosphate as prenyl donors. Do not catalyze the decardoxylation of homogentisate uncoupled from prenylation. From Arabidopsis thaliana (Mouse-ear cress).
  12458..12532   +  CDS            HST (fragment): HSTC_ARATH - Also known as HPT2, VTE2-2. Experimental evidence at protein level: Swiss-Prot protein existence level 1. Involved in the synthesis of plastoquinone-9. Can use both homogentisic acid and 2,5-dihydroxyphenylacetic acid gamma-lactone as prenyl acceptors, and solanesyl diphosphate > farnesyl diphosphate > geranylgeranyl diphosphate >> phytyl diphosphate as prenyl donors. Do not catalyze the decardoxylation of homogentisate uncoupled from prenylation. From Arabidopsis thaliana (Mouse-ear cress).
  13222..13383   +  CDS            RECA (fragment): RECAC_ARATH - Experimental evidence at transcript level: Swiss-Prot protein existence level 2. Involved in recombination ability and DNA strand transfer activity. From Arabidopsis thaliana (Mouse-ear cress).
  13396..13420   +  protein_bind   attB1: mutant version of attB; recombination site for the Gateway® BP reaction BP Clonase™
  13423..13449   +  CDS            3xHA (fragment): three tandem HA epitope tags
  13459..13965   +  CDS            avrBs3 (fragment): AVRB3_XANEU - Experimental evidence at protein level: Swiss-Prot protein existence level 1. Avirulence protein. Acts as a transcription factor in C.annuum plants. In susceptible plants lacking the Bs3 resistance gene induces expression of a number of genes, including genes homologous to a family of auxin-induced genes, alpha-expansin genes, pectate lyase, anthocyanidin glucoside rhamnosyl transferase and at least one transcription factor, UPA20. Their expression leads to plant hypertrophy in mesophyll cells, probably mainly mediated by UPA20 (PubMed:17962565). In resistant plants induces the h
  15454..15573   +  CDS            avrBs3 (fragment): AVRB3_XANEU - Experimental evidence at protein level: Swiss-Prot protein existence level 1. Avirulence protein. Acts as a transcription factor in C.annuum plants. In susceptible plants lacking the Bs3 resistance gene induces expression of a number of genes, including genes homologous to a family of auxin-induced genes, alpha-expansin genes, pectate lyase, anthocyanidin glucoside rhamnosyl transferase and at least one transcription factor, UPA20. Their expression leads to plant hypertrophy in mesophyll cells, probably mainly mediated by UPA20 (PubMed:17962565). In resistant plants induces the h
  15616..16107   +  CDS            tadA: TADA_ECOLI - Also known as yfhC. Experimental evidence at protein level: Swiss-Prot protein existence level 1. Catalyzes the deamination of adenosine to inosine at the wobble position 34 of tRNA(Arg2). Essential for cell viability. From Escherichia coli (strain K12).
  16123..16539   +  CDS            dddA (fragment): DDDA_BURC1 - Experimental evidence at protein level: Swiss-Prot protein existence level 1. Toxic component of a toxin-immunity protein module, which functions as a cellular contact-dependent growth inhibition (CDI) system. CDI modules allow bacteria to communicate with and inhibit the growth of closely related neighboring bacteria in a contact-dependent fashion. Bacteria that have this module inhibit or kill bacteria without it, giving them a growth advantage. Probably specifically inhibited by cognate immunity protein DddI (Probable). The C-terminal 163 residue fragment has double-stranded DN
  16564..16588   -  protein_bind   attB2: mutant version of attB; recombination site for the Gateway® BP reaction BP Clonase™
  16659..16818   +  polyA_signal   CaMV poly(A) signal (fragment): cauliflower mosaic virus polyadenylation signal
