[The description below was written by a language model from this plasmid's Addgene catalogue record and pLannotate feature annotations shown in this document.]
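Description:
mTALEAD 16S rRNA-1131T8C is a plant expression Ti (binary) vector built on the pK7WG2 backbone by multisite Gateway cloning, intended for Agrobacterium-mediated T-DNA delivery. The roughly 16.8 kb plasmid carries a high-copy ColE1/pUC-type origin with a bom site for propagation in E. coli, the pVS1 oriV with RepA and StaA for replication and stable maintenance in Agrobacterium, and an aadA (SmR) gene giving spectinomycin selection in bacteria. Between the nopaline-type right and left border repeats, a NOS promoter–nptII–NOS terminator cassette provides kanamycin selection of transformed plants.

The payload is a monomeric TALE-linked adenine deaminase (mTALEAD) designed to introduce a targeted A-to-G change in the chloroplast 16S rRNA gene. Reading from the right border, the annotated ORF begins with a fragment of Arabidopsis chloroplast RecA upstream of attB1, plausibly serving as a plastid-targeting peptide. It is followed by an HA epitope fragment, AvrBs3-derived TALE N- and C-terminal regions flanking an unannotated stretch where the DNA-binding repeat array would be expected, then E. coli TadA adenosine deaminase and a DddA fragment, ending at attB2 and a CaMV poly(A) signal. The promoter is not explicitly annotated; the upstream region matches Arabidopsis genomic sequence (HST fragments), and the record does not identify it. The depositor notes a K214N substitution and a Leu insertion after G724 in the ORF, not known to affect function.

The T-DNA also contains an oleosin–EGFP arrangement with a CaMV poly(A) signal, consistent with a seed-fluorescence marker for identifying transgenic seeds, although the record does not state this purpose. The construct is used for organellar genome base editing in Arabidopsis.
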