Addgene plasmid #210835: mTALEAD 16S rRNA-1131T8C
Purpose: mTALEAD expression vector
Depositing lab: Shin-ichi Arimura. Depositing organization: The University of Tokyo. Publication: Targeted A-to-G base editing in the organellar genomes of Arabidopsis with monomeric programmable deaminases. Zhou C, Okuno M, Nakazato I, Tsutsumi N, Arimura SI. Plant Physiol. 2023 Dec 21:kiad678. doi: 10.1093/plphys/kiad678. PubMed 38128544.
Backbone
  Vector backbone: pK7WG2
  Vector type: Plant Expression
Growth in bacteria
  Bacterial resistance: Spectinomycin, 50 μg/mL
  Growth temperature: 37°C
  Growth strain: DH5alpha
  Copy number: High Copy
Gene/Insert
  Gene/Insert name: For specific A-to-G base editing to introduce targeted A-to-G mutation in 16S rRNA in chloroplast
  Species: Synthetic
  Cloning method: Gateway Cloning
Terms and licenses: Academic/Nonprofit Terms; Industry Terms: Not Available to Industry
Depositor comments: Ti vector constructed by multisite Gateway Please note: Plasmid contains a K214N mutation and Leu insertion after G724 in the mTALEAD ORF, which are not known to affect plasmid function.
How to cite: mTALEAD 16S rRNA-1131T8C was a gift from Shin-ichi Arimura (Addgene plasmid # 210835 ; http://n2t.net/addgene:210835 ; RRID:Addgene_210835)
